Addgene plasmid #196855: pBactin-mOrange2-Cdk5rap2-CTD
Purpose: Expression of the centrosome targeting carboxy-terminal domain (CTD) of Cdk5rap2 fused to mOrange2. Used to displace endogenous Cdk5rap2 from centrosomes.
Depositing lab: Frank Bradke. Depositing organization: Deutsches Zentrum fuer Neurodegenerative Erkrankungen (DZNE). Publication: Centrosomal microtubule nucleation regulates radial migration of projection neurons independently of polarization in the developing brain. Vinopal S, Dupraz S, Alfadil E, Pietralla T, Bendre S, Stiess M, Falk S, Camargo Ortega G, Maghelli N, Tolic IM, Smejkal J, Gotz M, Bradke F. Neuron. 2023 Apr 19;111(8):1241-1263.e16. doi: 10.1016/j.neuron.2023.01.020. Epub 2023 Feb 15. PubMed 36796357.
Backbone
  Vector backbone: pBeta-actin-AcGFP-Cdk5rap2-CTD
  Backbone size w/o insert (bp): 6513
  Vector type: Mammalian Expression
Growth in bacteria
  Bacterial resistance: Ampicillin, 100 μg/mL
  Growth temperature: 37°C
  Growth strain: DH5alpha
  Copy number: High Copy
Gene/Insert
  Gene/Insert name: mOrange2-Cdk5rap2-CTD
  Species: Discosoma sp.
  Insert size (bp): 734
  Mutation: None (wt)
  Entrez Gene: Cdk5rap2
  Promoter: Chicken bactin (plus Chicken bactin intron)
  Cloning method: Restriction Enzyme; 5′ cloning site NheI (not destroyed); 3′ cloning site BglII (not destroyed)
  Sequencing primers: 5′ pCAG forward (5'-GCAACGTGCTGGTTATTGTG-3'); 3′ SV40pA-R (5'-GAAATTTGTGATGCTATTGC-3')
Resource information
  A portion of this plasmid was derived from a plasmid made by: pBeta-actin [Kapitein et al. , 2010]
Terms and licenses: Academic/Nonprofit Terms; Industry Terms: Not Available to Industry
How to cite: pBactin-mOrange2-Cdk5rap2-CTD was a gift from Frank Bradke (Addgene plasmid # 196855 ; http://n2t.net/addgene:196855 ; RRID:Addgene_196855)
