[The description below was written by a language model from this plasmid's Addgene catalogue record and pLannotate feature annotations shown in this document.]
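Description:
pBactin-mOrange2-Cdk5rap2-CTD is a mammalian expression plasmid of about 7.2 kb, built on the pBeta-actin family of vectors by modifying a parent construct that carried an AcGFP version of the same fusion. The recorded insert of roughly 730 bp, cloned between NheI and BglII sites that both remain intact, corresponds to the mOrange2 coding sequence, consistent with a fluorophore swap in which the Cdk5rap2 fragment was already present in the backbone. In bacteria the plasmid is maintained at high copy through a ColE1/pUC-type origin and selected with ampicillin via the β-lactamase gene. The annotation also picks up short remnants of lac regulatory elements, lacZα, rop and bom, which are leftovers of the cloning vector lineage rather than functional parts. No mammalian selection marker is annotated.

The expression cassette is driven by the chicken β-actin promoter followed by an intron, which the record calls the chicken β-actin intron and the feature table annotates as a chimeric β-actin/β-globin intron. This arrangement supports strong constitutive expression in mammalian cells, including neurons. Downstream lies the open reading frame for mOrange2, an orange fluorescent protein derived from Discosoma sp., fused at its C-terminus to a fragment of Cdk5rap2 that best matches the rat protein in the annotation. Transcripts terminate at an SV40 polyadenylation signal.

The Cdk5rap2 fragment is the carboxy-terminal domain that targets the protein to centrosomes. When overexpressed, it is used to displace endogenous Cdk5rap2 from centrosomes, while the mOrange2 tag marks expressing cells and shows the fusion's localisation. The associated work concerns centrosomal microtubule nucleation in the migration and polarization of projection neurons in the developing brain.
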