Features (pLannotate 1.2.2; 17 found; start..end, strand, type, name):
    237..1206    +  intron         chimeric intron: chimera between introns from chicken β-actin and rabbit β-globin
   1260..1967    +  CDS            mOrange2: mOrange2 is a basic (constitutively fluorescent) orange fluorescent protein published in 2008, derived from Discosoma sp.. It has high acid sensitivity.
   1929..2486    +  CDS            Cdk5rap2 (fragment): CK5P2_RAT - Experimental evidence at protein level: Swiss-Prot protein existence level 1. Potential regulator of CDK5 activity via its interaction with CDK5R1. Negative regulator of centriole disengagement (licensing) which maintains centriole engagement and cohesion. Involved in regulation of mitotic spindle orientation (By similarity). Plays a role in the spindle checkpoint activation by acting as a transcriptional regulator of both BUBR1 and MAD2 promoter. Required for the recruitment of AKAP9 to centrosomes (By similarity). Plays a role in neurogenesis. Contrary to higher mammalian ortholo
   2489..2516    +  misc_feature   MCS (fragment): multiple cloning site
   2535..2620    +  CDS            large T antigen (fragment): large T antigen from SV40 (simian virus 40)
   2643..2777    +  polyA_signal   SV40 poly(A) signal: SV40 polyadenylation signal
   2815..2831    -  protein_bind   lac operator: The lac repressor binds to the lac operator to inhibit transcription in E. coli. This inhibition can be relieved by adding lactose or isopropyl-β-D-thiogalactopyranoside (IPTG). lac repressor encoded by lacI
   2839..2869    -  promoter       lac promoter: promoter for the E. coli lac operon
   2884..2905    -  protein_bind   CAP binding site: CAP binding activates transcription in the presence of cAMP. E. coli catabolite activator protein
   2918..3010    -  CDS            lacI (fragment): lac repressor; lacI; The lac repressor binds to the lac operator to inhibit transcription in E. coli. This inhibition can be relieved by adding lactose or isopropyl-β-D-thiogalactopyranoside (IPTG).
   3193..3781    -  rep_origin     ori: high-copy-number ColE1/pMB1/pBR322/pUC origin of replication
   3952..4812    -  CDS            AmpR: β-lactamase; bla; confers resistance to ampicillin, carbenicillin, and related antibiotics
   4813..4917    -  promoter       AmpR promoter: bla
   5012..5047    +  CDS            rop (fragment): Rop protein, which maintains plasmids at low copy number; rop
   5149..5248    +  misc_feature   bom (fragment): basis of mobility region from pBR322
   5254..5408    -  CDS            lacZα (fragment): LacZα fragment of β-galactosidase; lacZ fragment
   7208..236     +  promoter       chicken β-actin promoter (across the origin): No description available
>Addgene plasmid #196855 | pBactin-mOrange2-Cdk5rap2-CTD | addgene full sequence | sequence record 391813 | Addgene Partial NGS Result
CCCCCCCTCCCCACCCCCAATTTTGTATTTATTTATTTTTTAATTATTTTGTGCAGCGATGGGGGCGGGG
GGGGGGGGGGCGCGCGCCAGGCGGGGCGGGGCGGGGCGRGGGGCGGGGCGGGGCGAGGCGGAGAGGTGCG
GCGGCAGCCAATCAGAGCGGCGCGCTCCGAAAGTTTCCTTTTATGGCGAGGCGGCGGCGGCGGCGGCCCT
ATAAAAAGCGAAGCGCGCGGCGGGCGGGAGTCGCTGCGCGCTGCCTTCGCCCCGTGCCCCGCTCCGCCGC
CGCCTCGCGCCGCCCGCCCCGGCTCTGACTGACCGCGTTACTCCCACAGGTGAGCGGGCGGGACGGCCCT
TCTCCTCCGGGCTGTAATTAGCGCTTGGTTTAATGACGGCTCGTTTCTTTTCTGTGGCTGCGTGAAAGCC
TTAAAGGGCTCCGGGAGGGCCCTTTGTGCGGGGGGGAGCGGCTCGGGGGGTGCGTGCGTGTGTGTGTGCG
TGGGGAGCGCCGCGTGCGGCTCCGCGCTGCCCGGCGGCTGTGAGCGCTGCGGGCGCGGCGCGGGGCTTTG
TGCGCTCCGCAGTGTGCGCGAGGGGAGCGCGGCCGGGGGCGGTGCCCCGCGGTGCGGGGGGGGCTGCGAG
GGGAACAAAGGCTGCGTGCGGGGTGTGTGCGTGGGGGGGTGAGCAGGGGGTGTGGGCGCGGCGGTCGGGC
TGTAACCCCCCCCTGCACCCCCCTCCCCGAGTTGCTGAGCACGGCCCGGCTTCGGGTGCGGGGCTCCGTG
CGGGGCGTGGCGCGGGGCTCGCCGTGCCGGGCGGGGGGTGGCGGCAGGTGGGGGTGCCGGGCGGGGCGGG
GCCGCCTCGGGCCGGGGAGGGCTCGGGGGAGGGGCGCGGCGGCCCCCGGAGCGCCGGCGGCTGTCGAGGC
GCGGCGAGCCGCAGCCATTGCCTTTTATGGTAATCGTGCGAGAGGGCGCAGGGACTTCCTTTGTCCCAAA
TCTGTGCGGAGCCGAAATCTGGGAGGCGCCGCCGCACCCCCTCTAGCGGGCGCGGGGCGAAGCGGTGCGG
CGCCGGCAGGAAGGAAATGGGCGGGGAGGGCCTTCGTGCGTCGCCGCGCCGCCGTCCCCTTCTCCATCTC
CAGCCTCGGGGCTGTCCGCAGGGGGACGGCTGCCTTCGGGGGGGACGGGGCAGGGCGGGGTTCGGCTTCT
GGCGTGTGACCGGCGGGGTTTATATCTTCCCTTCTCTGTTCCTCCGCAGCCCCCAAGCTAGCAGCCACCA
TGGTGAGCAAGGGCGAGGAGAATAACATGGCCATCATCAAGGAGTTCATGCGCTTCAAGGTGCGCATGGA
GGGCTCCGTGAACGGCCACGAGTTCGAGATCGAGGGCGAGGGCGAGGGCCGCCCCTACGAGGGCTTTCAG
ACCGCTAAGCTGAAGGTGACCAAGGGTGGCCCCCTGCCCTTCGCCTGGGACATCCTGTCCCCTCATTTCA
CCTACGGCTCCAAGGCCTACGTGAAGCACCCCGCCGACATCCCCGACTACTTCAAGCTGTCCTTCCCCGA
GGGCTTCAAGTGGGAGCGCGTGATGAACTACGAGGACGGCGGCGTGGTGACCGTGACCCAGGACTCCTCC
CTGCAGGACGGCGAGTTCATCTACAAGGTGAAGCTGCGCGGCACCAACTTCCCCTCCGACGGCCCCGTGA
TGCAGAAGAAGACCATGGGCTGGGAGGCCTCCTCCGAGCGGATGTACCCCGAGGACGGTGCCCTGAAGGG
CAAGATCAAGATGAGGCTGAAGCTGAAGGACGGCGGCCACTACACCTCCGAGGTCAAGACCACCTACAAG
GCCAAGAAGCCCGTGCAGCTGCCCGGCGCCTACATCGTCGACATCAAGTTGGACATCACCTCCCACAACG
AGGACTACACCATCGTGGAACAGTACGAACGCGCCGAGGGCCGCCACTCCACCGGCGGCATGGACGAGCT
GTACAAGTCAGGACTCAGATCTCACATGCTGTGCCTGATTGAGGACTATGATGCCCTCTATAAGCAGATC
AGCTGGGGCCAGACACTGCTTGCCAAGATGGATATTCAAACCCAAGAGGCTCTGAGCCCCACAAGTCAGA
AGCTGGGACCAAAGGCTTCATTCTCTGTGCCTCTGAGCAAGTTTCTCTCCAGCATGAACACAGCCAAGCT
GATCCTGGAAAAAGCCTCCAGGTTGCTGAAGCTCTTCTGGAGGGTCTCTGTCCCCACCAACGGCCAGTGT
TCCCTTCACTGTGACCAGATTGGAGAAATGAAGGCAGAGATCACCAAACTACACAAAAAATTGTTTGAAC
AAGAAAAGAAGCTGCAGAACACAGCAAAACTTCTGCAGCAGAGCAAGCACCAGGAGAAAATCATCTTTGA
TCAGTTGGTCATCACCCACCAAGTCCTTCGGAAAGCCAGGGGAAACCTGGAGCTCAGGCCTAGAGCTGCC
CATCCAGGAACATCCAGTCCCAGCAGACCGGGCTCATGAGTCGACGGTACCGCGGGCCCGGGATCCACCG
GATCTAGATAAGTAATGATCATAATCAGCCATATCACATCTGTAGAGGTTTTACTTGCTTTAAAAAACCT
CCCACACCTCCCCCTGAACCTGAAACATAAAATGAATGCAATTGTTGTTGTTAACTTGTTTATTGCAGCT
TATAATGGTTACAAATAAAGCAATAGCATCACAAATTTCACAAATAAAGCATTTTTTTCACTGCATTCTA
GTTGTGGTTTGTCCAAACTCATCAATGTATCTTATCATGTCTGGATCAATTCGTAATCATGTCATAGCTG
TTTCCTGTGTGAAATTGTTATCCGCTCACAATTCCACACAACATACGAGCCGGAAGCATAAAGTGTAAAG
CCTGGGGTGCCTAATGAGTGAGCTAACTCACATTAATTGCGTTGCGCTCACTGCCCGCTTTCCAGTCGGG
AAACCTGTCGTGCCAGCTGCATTAATGAATCGGCCAACGCGCGGGGAGAGGCGGTTTGCGTATTGGGCGC
TCTTCCGCTTCCTCGCTCACTGACTCGCTGCGCTCGGTCGTTCGGCTGCGGCGAGCGGTATCAGCTCACT
CAAAGGCGGTAATACGGTTATCCACAGAATCAGGGGATAACGCAGGAAAGAACATGTGAGCAAAAGGCCA
GCAAAAGGCCAGGAACCGTAAAAAGGCCGCGTTGCTGGCGTTTTTCCATAGGCTCCGCCCCCCTGACGAG
CATCACAAAAATCGACGCTCAAGTCAGAGGTGGCGAAACCCGACAGGACTATAAAGATACCAGGCGTTTC
CCCCTGGAAGCTCCCTCGTGCGCTCTCCTGTTCCGACCCTGCCGCTTACCGGATACCTGTCCGCCTTTCT
CCCTTCGGGAAGCGTGGCGCTTTCTCATAGCTCACGCTGTAGGTATCTCAGTTCGGTGTAGGTCGTTCGC
TCCAAGCTGGGCTGTGTGCACGAACCCCCCGTTCAGCCCGACCGCTGCGCCTTATCCGGTAACTATCGTC
TTGAGTCCAACCCGGTAAGACACGACTTATCGCCACTGGCAGCAGCCACTGGTAACAGGATTAGCAGAGC
GAGGTATGTAGGCGGTGCTACAGAGTTCTTGAAGTGGTGGCCTAACTACGGCTACACTAGAAGAACAGTA
TTTGGTATCTGCGCTCTGCTGAAGCCAGTTACCTTCGGAAAAAGAGTTGGTAGCTCTTGATCCGGCAAAC
AAACCACCGCTGGTAGCGGTGGTTTTTTTGTTTGCAAGCAGCAGATTACGCGCAGAAAAAAAGGATCTCA
AGAAGATCCTTTGATCTTTTCTACGGGGTCTGACGCTCAGTGGAACGAAAACTCACGTTAAGGGATTTTG
GTCATGAGATTATCAAAAAGGATCTTCACCTAGATCCTTTTAAATTAAAAATGAAGTTTTAAATCAATCT
AAAGTATATATGAGTAAACTTGGTCTGACAGTTACCAATGCTTAATCAGTGAGGCACCTATCTCAGCGAT
CTGTCTATTTCGTTCATCCATAGTTGCCTGACTCCCCGTCGTGTAGATAACTACGATACGGGAGGGCTTA
CCATCTGGCCCCAGTGCTGCAATGATACCGCGAGACCCACGCTCACCGGCTCCAGATTTATCAGCAATAA
ACCAGCCAGCCGGAAGGGCCGAGCGCAGAAGTGGTCCTGCAACTTTATCCGCCTCCATCCAGTCTATTAA
TTGTTGCCGGGAAGCTAGAGTAAGTAGTTCGCCAGTTAATAGTTTGCGCAACGTTGTTGCCATTGCTACA
GGCATCGTGGTGTCACGCTCGTCGTTTGGTATGGCTTCATTCAGCTCCGGTTCCCAACGATCAAGGCGAG
TTACATGATCCCCCATGTTGTGCAAAAAAGCGGTTAGCTCCTTCGGTCCTCCGATCGTTGTCAGAAGTAA
GTTGGCCGCAGTGTTATCACTCATGGTTATGGCAGCACTGCATAATTCTCTTACTGTCATGCCATCCGTA
AGATGCTTTTCTGTGACTGGTGAGTACTCAACCAAGTCATTCTGAGAATAGTGTATGCGGCGACCGAGTT
GCTCTTGCCCGGCGTCAATACGGGATAATACCGCGCCACATAGCAGAACTTTAAAAGTGCTCATCATTGG
AAAACGTTCTTCGGGGCGAAAACTCTCAAGGATCTTACCGCTGTTGAGATCCAGTTCGATGTAACCCACT
CGTGCACCCAACTGATCTTCAGCATCTTTTACTTTCACCAGCGTTTCTGGGTGAGCAAAAACAGGAAGGC
AAAATGCCGCAAAAAAGGGAATAAGGGCGACACGGAAATGTTGAATACTCATACTCTTCCTTTTTCAATA
TTATTGAAGCATTTATCAGGGTTATTGTCTCATGAGCGGATACATATTTGAATGTATTTAGAAAAATAAA
CAAATAGGGGTTCCGCGCACATTTCCCCGAAAAGTGCCACCTGACGTCTAAGAAACCATTATTATCATGA
CATTAACCTATAAAAATAGGCGTATCACGAGGCCCTTTCGTCTCGCGCGTTTCGGTGATGACGGTGAAAA
CCTCTGACACATGCAGCTCCCGGAGACGGTCACAGCTTGTCTGTAAGCGGATGCCGGGAGCAGACAAGCC
CGTCAGGGCGCGTCAGCGGGTGTTGGCGGGTGTCGGGGCTGGCTTAACTATGCGGCATCAGAGCAGATTG
TACTGAGAGTGCACCATATGCGGTGTGAAATACCGCACAGATGCGTAAGGAGAAAATACCGCATCAGGCG
CCATTCGCCATTCAGGCTGCGCAACTGTTGGGAAGGGCGATCGGTGCGGGCCTCTTCGCTATTACGCCAG
CTGGCGAAAGGGGGATGTGCTGCAAGGCGATTAAGTTGGGTAACGCCAGGGTTTTCCCAGTCACGACGTT
GTAAAACGACGGCCAGTGCCAAGTTGGGATCTTTGCATTGGCCCACGGCTCTCAGGATGGGGATGCTCCC
CTTCAGCACCCGGTTCCCCTTGGAAACTGATGGTCCTGGCTCTGTGGCATGGCAGTGGCACTGTGAGGAG
CCCCCTACCAGCAGCACACAGTGGGGTTGGCACTGCCACGCTCCGGATGCCGCGCTCTGATCCAACCCCA
TAATCAAGGGAACCCGAATTGCCCCATCATTGCCCCCACCACCCCCATCCTGCCGGGCCCTCACACCCCA
CGCTGCCTTCTGGTGACATTCCCCAGCCCAAACCCACGGCTTCATGGCTACCGCGGGGCATTTCCCATTG
CCGCCCCATTATCAGCTCTGCACACCTCCCGCTGTACCCATGCCTCGTGGCTGCCCTTCTTTGACGTATA
ATCTTCTAATTAATACCCGGCCTTGTCAAAGTGGAGCACAAACGTTAATTAATTCCCCAGCAGGCAGGTA
ATTAACAGTGTGACTCCCTTTTTGCTGCGAGTGGGGCTGATACAGAGAGATGTGGCACTATGGAGCCCAC
GGGGTCCTGGCACTGGGTGCCCACGGAGGTCCCCATGTGCTGCAGTGTCACCGCCTCCGAGGAGACAGTA
TTGTCCCTGCGGTGTCCCTGCAGCTCAGCTCTGTCCACAGGGCCACCTCCAGTTTGGAGGGGACACAATG
CAGCCCCGATGCAACCCATCCTCGCAGCATCCCAGGGACAAAGACCCCACTGCAAGACCGCACACAGGGC
TGGGTCCCGCTCCCCTAATATCTACAGTGCTTCTTGCATGGCCCCTTAATCAATGCAGTTAATCAGCATG
CGCTCATGCACCGCTCTGGAGCTGCAAAGCCCCTCGCAGCGCTGCTCACCAACACCGCGCACCGCCCCGG
CCCAGCCTGCAGCACGCGCTGCAAACAGGAAAGAAACAAAATATTGCCCAAATGTAGGCAAAGGCATTCG
GCTGCCTTGACCTCCGCCGGGCCGGGCCCTGCCTGACTCAGCTCCTTACTCAGCGCTCGCTTCCTCCCTC
CGGCTGCCACCGCCGCAGCGCACACCCTGACAAAGAGTGGCCCTTAACGGGCTCTGAGGTGCACCCAGCA
GTGCACTCAGCAGTCCAAGGGCCGGCCTGGAGGTTTGCACCGCTACGTGCTGACATTAGCATTGAACTTG
GCCCTGGGTAGTGCTGCAGGCCGGGCGGGGTGGGTGTAGAGAGTGCAGCGCGCGTTGCACCCGGTGCCCC
TTCCCCTCCCTTGCATCCCAGCAGGCTGCACCCCAGCACCAGGCCCGTGCATGCATGCTCCTGGTGTTAT
TGCAGCCTGGTGCATGCATGCGTCTTGATGGTGCAGCGCTGTGCATGCATCCTCCTTGGTGTGTAGCAGT
CTAGTGCATGCATACCCCTCGGTGTTATTGCTGCTCTGTGCACGCACGCTCATTGTATCACTTCATCCCA
GTGCATGCACTCACACTGGAGCGATTGCTGCTCGGTGCACGCACACTCATTGTATCACTGCAGCTCAGTG
GCTGCACGCACACCGGTGTTATTGCTGCTCGGTGCGTGCATGCACATCAGTGTCGCTGCAGCTCAGTGCA
TGCACGCTCATTGCCCATCGCTATCCCTGCCTCTCCTGCTGGCGCTCCCCGGGAGGTGACTTCAAGGGGA
CCGCAGGACCACCTCGGGGGTGGGGGGAGGGCTGCACACGCGGACCCCGCTCCCCCTCCCCAACAAAGCA
CTGTGGAATCAAAAAGGGGGGAGGGGGGATGGAGGGGCGCGTCACACCCCCGCCCCACACCCTCACCTCG
AGGTGAGCCCCACGTTCTGCTTCACTCTCCCCATCTC
